>Addgene plasmid #139797 | pET19b_STS:P4S | addgene full sequence | sequence record 298692 | Addgene NGS Result
TTCTCATGTTTGACAGCTTATCATCGATAAGCTTTAATGCGGTAGTTTATCACAGTTAAATTGCTAACGC
AGTCAGGCACCGTGTATGAAATCTAACAATGCGCTCATCGTCATCCTCGGCACCGTCACCCTGGATGCTG
TAGGCATAGGCTTGGTTATGCCGGTACTGCCGGGCCTCTTGCGGGATATCCGGATATAGTTCCTCCTTTC
AGCAAAAAACCCCTCAAGACCCGTTTAGAGGCCCCAAGGGGTTATGCTAGTTATTGCTCAGCGGTGGCAG
CAGCCAACTCAGCTTCCTTTCGGGCTTTGTTAGCAGCCGGATCCTTAGCCGTATTTAATACTCTGCAACT
TTTGCTTGATTTGTTGTAATTTCTGTTCATTTTGTTGCAGTTCCTCTTCGTTGGATTGAAGCTCGTCCTC
TGGCGAGCTGCCGCTGCCATTGGTAACCATCGGAATGCTATGCAGAACAACGGTTTCAATGGTCAGACCC
GGACCAAAACCAAACAGAACACCCCAATCCAGACCTTCACCGGTGGTTGCACGTTCACCTTTCAGGCTTT
TTTTGCGCATTTCATCCAGAATAAACAGAACACATGCGCTGCTCATATTACCATATTCGCTCAGAACATG
ACGGGTTGCTTCCAGTTTCTTTTTGTCCAGGTTCAGTTTTGCTTCAACTGCATCCAGAATTGCCGGACCA
CCCGGATGTGCAATCCAAAACAGGCTATTCCAATCGCTAATACCCAGCGGATCAAATGCCTGGGTCAGAC
ATTTTTCAACATTTTCGCTAATCAGGGTCGGAACATTCGGCCACAGATGAAAGGTCAGACCAACTTCACG
CAGATTACCTGCAATTGCACCGGCACTATTCGGAATAAAGGTCTGTGCTGCGCTAACCAGCTGAAACAGC
GGACGTTCAATGCTAATATCCGGATCGCTACCAACAATAACTGCTGCGCTACCATCACCAAACAGTGCCT
GACCAACCAGGCTATCCAGTGCATCTTCGCTCGGACCACGAAAGGTAACAACGGTAATTTCGCTACAAAC
AACCAGAACACGTGCACCGGCATTATTTTCTGCCAGATCTTTTGCGGTACGCAGAACGGTGCCACCGGCA
TAACAACCCTGATGATACAGCATAACACGACGAACGCTCGGTTCCAGACCCAGCAGATTTGCCAGTTTAT
AATCTGCACCAGGCATTTCAACACCACTGGTGGTACAAAAAACCAGATGGGTAATTTTGCTTTTCGGCTG
ACCCCATTCTTTCAGGGCTTTCAGTGCTGCTTCTTTACCCAGTTTCGGAACTTCTGCGGTGATAATTTCT
TGACGAATATTCAGGCTCGGTGCCATATATGCACCAATATTCGGATGTTCTTCCAGCATTTCTTCGGTCA
GGTGGATATAGCGTTTTTTGATCATGCTTTTATCGCAGATGCGGTTAAATTTCTTTTTCAGTGCGGTCAT
GTGTTCGCTTTTGGTCACTTTAAAGTAATAATCGGCATAATCGCTCTGATAAACACAATGATCCGGTGTT
GCGGTGCCAATTGCCAGAATGGTTGCCGGACCTTTTGCACGCTGTGCATTACGAAATTCTTCAACGCTTG
CCATATGCTTGTCGTCGTCGTCGATATGGCCGCTGCTGTGATGATGATGATGATGATGATGATGATGGCC
CATGGTATATCTCCTTCTTAAAGTTAAACAAAATTATTTCTAGAGGGGAATTGTTATCCGCTCACAATTC
CCCTATAGTGAGTCGTATTAATTTCGCGGGATCGAGATCTCGATCCTCTACGCCGGACGCATCGTGGCCG
GCATCACCGGCGCCACAGGTGCGGTTGCTGGCGCCTATATCGCCGACATCACCGATGGGGAAGATCGGGC
TCGCCACTTCGGGCTCATGAGCGCTTGTTTCGGCGTGGGTATGGTGGCAGGCCCCGTGGCCGGGGGACTG
TTGGGCGCCATCTCCTTGCATGCACCATTCCTTGCGGCGGCGGTGCTCAACGGCCTCAACCTACTACTGG
GCTGCTTCCTAATGCAGGAGTCGCATAAGGGAGAGCGTCGAGATCCCGGACACCATCGAATGGCGCAAAA
CCTTTCGCGGTATGGCATGATAGCGCCCGGAAGAGAGTCAATTCAGGGTGGTGAATGTGAAACCAGTAAC
GTTATACGATGTCGCAGAGTATGCCGGTGTCTCTTATCAGACCGTTTCCCGCGTGGTGAACCAGGCCAGC
CACGTTTCTGCGAAAACGCGGGAAAAAGTGGAAGCGGCGATGGCGGAGCTGAATTACATTCCCAACCGCG
TGGCACAACAACTGGCGGGCAAACAGTCGTTGCTGATTGGCGTTGCCACCTCCAGTCTGGCCCTGCACGC
GCCGTCGCAAATTGTCGCGGCGATTAAATCTCGCGCCGATCAACTGGGTGCCAGCGTGGTGGTGTCGATG
GTAGAACGAAGCGGCGTCGAAGCCTGTAAAGCGGCGGTGCACAATCTTCTCGCGCAACGCGTCAGTGGGC
TGATCATTAACTATCCGCTGGATGACCAGGATGCCATTGCTGTGGAAGCTGCCTGCACTAATGTTCCGGC
GTTATTTCTTGATGTCTCTGACCAGACACCCATCAACAGTATTATTTTCTCCCATGAAGACGGTACGCGA
CTGGGCGTGGAGCATCTGGTCGCATTGGGTCACCAGCAAATCGCGCTGTTAGCGGGCCCATTAAGTTCTG
TCTCGGCGCGTCTGCGTCTGGCTGGCTGGCATAAATATCTCACTCGCAATCAAATTCAGCCGATAGCGGA
ACGGGAAGGCGACTGGAGTGCCATGTCCGGTTTTCAACAAACCATGCAAATGCTGAATGAGGGCATCGTT
CCCACTGCGATGCTGGTTGCCAACGATCAGATGGCGCTGGGCGCAATGCGCGCCATTACCGAGTCCGGGC
TGCGCGTTGGTGCGGATATCTCGGTAGTGGGATACGACGATACCGAAGACAGCTCATGTTATATCCCGCC
GTTAACCACCATCAAACAGGATTTTCGCCTGCTGGGGCAAACCAGCGTGGACCGCTTGCTGCAACTCTCT
CAGGGCCAGGCGGTGAAGGGCAATCAGCTGTTGCCCGTCTCACTGGTGAAAAGAAAAACCACCCTGGCGC
CCAATACGCAAACCGCCTCTCCCCGCGCGTTGGCCGATTCATTAATGCAGCTGGCACGACAGGTTTCCCG
ACTGGAAAGCGGGCAGTGAGCGCAACGCAATTAATGTAAGTTAGCTCACTCATTAGGCACCGGGATCTCG
ACCGATGCCCTTGAGAGCCTTCAACCCAGTCAGCTCCTTCCGGTGGGCGCGGGGCATGACTATCGTCGCC
GCACTTATGACTGTCTTCTTTATCATGCAACTCGTAGGACAGGTGCCGGCAGCGCTCTGGGTCATTTTCG
GCGAGGACCGCTTTCGCTGGAGCGCGACGATGATCGGCCTGTCGCTTGCGGTATTCGGAATCTTGCACGC
CCTCGCTCAAGCCTTCGTCACTGGTCCCGCCACCAAACGTTTCGGCGAGAAGCAGGCCATTATCGCCGGC
ATGGCGGCCGACGCGCTGGGCTACGTCTTGCTGGCGTTCGCGACGCGAGGCTGGATGGCCTTCCCCATTA
TGATTCTTCTCGCTTCCGGCGGCATCGGGATGCCCGCGTTGCAGGCCATGCTGTCCAGGCAGGTAGATGA
CGACCATCAGGGACAGCTTCAAGGATCGCTCGCGGCTCTTACCAGCCTAACTTCGATCATTGGACCGCTG
ATCGTCACGGCGATTTATGCCGCCTCGGCGAGCACATGGAACGGGTTGGCATGGATTGTAGGCGCCGCCC
TATACCTTGTCTGCCTCCCCGCGTTGCGTCGCGGTGCATGGAGCCGGGCCACCTCGACCTGAATGGAAGC
CGGCGGCACCTCGCTAACGGATTCACCACTCCAAGAATTGGAGCCAATCAATTCTTGCGGAGAACTGTGA
ATGCGCAAACCAACCCTTGGCAGAACATATCCATCGCGTCCGCCATCTCCAGCAGCCGCACGCGGCGCAT
CTCGGGCAGCGTTGGGTCCTGGCCACGGGTGCGCATGATCGTGCTCCTGTCGTTGAGGACCCGGCTAGGC
TGGCGGGGTTGCCTTACTGGTTAGCAGAATGAATCACCGATACGCGAGCGAACGTGAAGCGACTGCTGCT
GCAAAACGTCTGCGACCTGAGCAACAACATGAATGGTCTTCGGTTTCCGTGTTTCGTAAAGTCTGGAAAC
GCGGAAGTCAGCGCCCTGCACCATTATGTTCCGGATCTGCATCGCAGGATGCTGCTGGCTACCCTGTGGA
ACACCTACATCTGTATTAACGAAGCGCTGGCATTGACCCTGAGTGATTTTTCTCTGGTCCCGCCGCATCC
ATACCGCCAGTTGTTTACCCTCACAACGTTCCAGTAACCGGGCATGTTCATCATCAGTAACCCGTATCGT
GAGCATCCTCTCTCGTTTCATCGGTATCATTACCCCCATGAACAGAAATCCCCCTTACACGGAGGCATCA
GTGACCAAACAGGAAAAAACCGCCCTTAACATGGCCCGCTTTATCAGAAGCCAGACATTAACGCTTCTGG
AGAAACTCAACGAGCTGGACGCGGATGAACAGGCAGACATCTGTGAATCGCTTCACGACCACGCTGATGA
GCTTTACCGCAGCTGCCTCGCGCGTTTCGGTGATGACGGTGAAAACCTCTGACACATGCAGCTCCCGGAG
ACGGTCACAGCTTGTCTGTAAGCGGATGCCGGGAGCAGACAAGCCCGTCAGGGCGCGTCAGCGGGTGTTG
GCGGGTGTCGGGGCGCAGCCATGACCCAGTCACGTAGCGATAGCGGAGTGTATACTGGCTTAACTATGCG
GCATCAGAGCAGATTGTACTGAGAGTGCACCATTGCGGTGTGAAATACCGCACAGATGCGTAAGGAGAAA
ATACCGCATCAGGCGCTCTTCCGCTTCCTCGCTCACTGACTCGCTGCGCTCGGTCGTTCGGCTGCGGCGA
GCGGTATCAGCTCACTCAAAGGCGGTAATACGGTTATCCACAGAATCAGGGGATAACGCAGGAAAGAACA
TGTGAGCAAAAGGCCAGCAAAAGGCCAGGAACCGTAAAAAGGCCGCGTTGCTGGCGTTTTTCCATAGGCT
CCGCCCCCCTGACGAGCATCACAAAAATCGACGCTCAAGTCAGAGGTGGCGAAACCCGACAGGACTATAA
AGATACCAGGCGTTTCCCCCTGGAAGCTCCCTCGTGCGCTCTCCTGTTCCGACCCTGCCGCTTACCGGAT
ACCTGTCCGCCTTTCTCCCTTCGGGAAGCGTGGCGCTTTCTCATAGCTCACGCTGTAGGTATCTCAGTTC
GGTGTAGGTCGTTCGCTCCAAGCTGGGCTGTGTGCACGAACCCCCCGTTCAGCCCGACCGCTGCGCCTTA
TCCGGTAACTATCGTCTTGAGTCCAACCCGGTAAGACACGACTTATCGCCACTGGCAGCAGCCACTGGTA
ACAGGATTAGCAGAGCGAGGTATGTAGGCGGTGCTACAGAGTTCTTGAAGTGGTGGCCTAACTACGGCTA
CACTAGAAGGACAGTATTTGGTATCTGCGCTCTGCTGAAGCCAGTTACCTTCGGAAAAAGAGTTGGTAGC
TCTTGATCCGGCAAACAAACCACCGCTGGTAGCGGTGGTTTTTTTGTTTGCAAGCAGCAGATTACGCGCA
GAAAAAAAGGATCTCAAGAAGATCCTTTGATCTTTTCTACGGGGTCTGACGCTCAGTGGAACGAAAACTC
ACGTTAAGGGATTTTGGTCATGAGATTATCAAAAAGGATCTTCACCTAGATCCTTTTAAATTAAAAATGA
AGTTTTAAATCAATCTAAAGTATATATGAGTAAACTTGGTCTGACAGTTACCAATGCTTAATCAGTGAGG
CACCTATCTCAGCGATCTGTCTATTTCGTTCATCCATAGTTGCCTGACTCCCCGTCGTGTAGATAACTAC
GATACGGGAGGGCTTACCATCTGGCCCCAGTGCTGCAATGATACCGCGAGACCCACGCTCACCGGCTCCA
GATTTATCAGCAATAAACCAGCCAGCCGGAAGGGCCGAGCGCAGAAGTGGTCCTGCAACTTTATCCGCCT
CCATCCAGTCTATTAATTGTTGCCGGGAAGCTAGAGTAAGTAGTTCGCCAGTTAATAGTTTGCGCAACGT
TGTTGCCATTGCTGCAGGCATCGTGGTGTCACGCTCGTCGTTTGGTATGGCTTCATTCAGCTCCGGTTCC
CAACGATCAAGGCGAGTTACATGATCCCCCATGTTGTGCAAAAAAGCGGTTAGCTCCTTCGGTCCTCCGA
TCGTTGTCAGAAGTAAGTTGGCCGCAGTGTTATCACTCATGGTTATGGCAGCACTGCATAATTCTCTTAC
TGTCATGCCATCCGTAAGATGCTTTTCTGTGACTGGTGAGTACTCAACCAAGTCATTCTGAGAATAGTGT
ATGCGGCGACCGAGTTGCTCTTGCCCGGCGTCAACACGGGATAATACCGCGCCACATAGCAGAACTTTAA
AAGTGCTCATCATTGGAAAACGTTCTTCGGGGCGAAAACTCTCAAGGATCTTACCGCTGTTGAGATCCAG
TTCGATGTAACCCACTCGTGCACCCAACTGATCTTCAGCATCTTTTACTTTCACCAGCGTTTCTGGGTGA
GCAAAAACAGGAAGGCAAAATGCCGCAAAAAAGGGAATAAGGGCGACACGGAAATGTTGAATACTCATAC
TCTTCCTTTTTCAATATTATTGAAGCATTTATCAGGGTTATTGTCTCATGAGCGGATACATATTTGAATG
TATTTAGAAAAATAAACAAATAGGGGTTCCGCGCACATTTCCCCGAAAAGTGCCACCTGACGTCTAAGAA
ACCATTATTATCATGACATTAACCTATAAAAATAGGCGTATCACGAGGCCCTTTCGTCTTCAAGAA
Features (pLannotate 1.2.2; 20 found; start..end, strand, type, name):
     10..38      +  promoter       tet promoter: E. coli promoter for tetracycline efflux protein gene
     86..190     +  CDS            TcR (fragment): tetracycline efflux protein; tet; confers resistance to tetracycline
    213..260     -  terminator     T7 terminator: transcription terminator for bacteriophage T7 RNA polymerase
    268..317     -  CDS            SET1 (fragment): solubility-enhancement tag derived from T7 phage gene 10B
    439..1614    -  CDS            VINST1: THS1_VITVI - Also known as STS2, VST1. Experimental evidence at protein level: Swiss-Prot protein existence level 1. Mediates resistance to pathogens which are sensitive to stilbenes such as Botrytis cinerea, Eutypa lata and Plasmopora viticola by enhancing the production of phytoalexins. Confers resistance to Phytophthora palmivora when expressed in papaya. From Vitis vinifera (Grape).
   1660..1677    -  CDS            capTEV™ (fragment): composite tag for in vivo biotinylation, TEV protease cleavage, and 6xHis tagging
   1690..1712    -  RBS            RBS: efficient ribosome binding site from bacteriophage T7 gene 10 (Olins and Rangwala, 1989)
   1727..1751    -  protein_bind   lac operator: The lac repressor binds to the lac operator to inhibit transcription in E. coli. This inhibition can be relieved by adding lactose or isopropyl-β-D-thiogalactopyranoside (IPTG). lac repressor encoded by lacI
   1752..1770    -  promoter       T7 promoter: promoter for bacteriophage T7 RNA polymerase
   1792..2071    +  CDS            TcR (fragment): tetracycline efflux protein; tet; confers resistance to tetracycline
   2079..2156    +  promoter       lacI promoter: lacI
   2157..3239    +  CDS            lacI: lac repressor; lacI; The lac repressor binds to the lac operator to inhibit transcription in E. coli. This inhibition can be relieved by adding lactose or isopropyl-β-D-thiogalactopyranoside (IPTG).
   3252..3273    +  protein_bind   CAP binding site: CAP binding activates transcription in the presence of cAMP. E. coli catabolite activator protein
   3288..3912    +  CDS            TcR (fragment): tetracycline efflux protein; tet; confers resistance to tetracycline
   4154..4534    -  CDS            YPB1_ECOLX: Protein predicted: Swiss-Prot protein existence level 4. From Escherichia coli.
   4551..4742    +  CDS            rop: Rop protein, which maintains plasmids at low copy number; rop
   4844..4983    +  misc_feature   bom: basis of mobility region from pBR322
   5169..5757    -  rep_origin     ori: high-copy-number ColE1/pMB1/pBR322/pUC origin of replication
   5928..6788    -  CDS            AmpR: β-lactamase; bla; confers resistance to ampicillin, carbenicillin, and related antibiotics
   6789..6893    -  promoter       AmpR promoter: bla
