[The description below was written by a language model from this plasmid's Addgene catalogue record and pLannotate feature annotations shown in this document.]
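Description:
pET19b_STS:P4S is a bacterial expression plasmid built on the pET19b backbone. It produces the biosynthetic enzyme stilbene synthase (STS) fused to the coiled-coil-forming segment P4S. The sequenced record is about 7 kb. The plasmid replicates in E. coli from a pBR322-type ColE1/pMB1 origin, accompanied by the rop gene and the bom mobility region, and is selected with ampicillin through β-lactamase (AmpR) under its own promoter. Several tetracycline-resistance gene fragments and the tet promoter are annotated, but these are non-functional remnants of the pBR322 ancestry of the backbone.

The expression cassette lies on the reverse strand. A T7 promoter is followed directly by a lac operator, then the T7 gene 10 ribosome binding site, the open reading frame and a T7 terminator. The plasmid also carries lacI with its promoter, so transcription is repressed until lactose or IPTG is added, and it requires a host that supplies T7 RNA polymerase. Within the reading frame, a short match at the N-terminal end is consistent with a histidine tag, followed by a coding sequence identified as the Vitis vinifera stilbene synthase VINST1 (STS2/VST1). The P4S segment itself is not annotated. It presumably occupies the unannotated stretch between the enzyme and the terminator, where the annotation tool reports only a small fragment resembling a solubility tag. The catalogue also lists A. thaliana as a source species, but no matching feature appears in the table.

According to the associated publication title, coiled-coil fusions of this kind were used to cluster metabolic enzymes and improve the biosynthesis of resveratrol and mevalonate.
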