Addgene plasmid #139797: pET19b_STS:P4S
Purpose: expression of biosynthetic enzyme STS in fusion with CC segment P4S
Depositing lab: Roman Jerala. Depositing organization: National Institute of Chemistry. Publication: Metabolic enzyme clustering by coiled coils improves the biosynthesis of resveratrol and mevalonate. Fink T, Stevovic B, Verwaal R, Roubos JA, Gaber R, Bencina M, Jerala R, Gradisar H. AMB Express. 2020 May 24;10(1):97. doi: 10.1186/s13568-020-01031-5. PubMed 32448937.
Backbone
  Vector backbone: pET19b
  Backbone size w/o insert (bp): 5700
  Vector type: Bacterial Expression
Growth in bacteria
  Bacterial resistance: Ampicillin, 100 μg/mL
  Growth temperature: 37°C
  Growth strain: DH5alpha
  Copy number: Unknown
Gene/Insert
  Gene/Insert name: STS:P4S
  Species: A. thaliana (mustard weed); vitis vinifera
  Insert size (bp): 1400
Terms and licenses: Academic/Nonprofit Terms; Industry Terms: Not Available to Industry
How to cite: pET19b_STS:P4S was a gift from Roman Jerala (Addgene plasmid # 139797 ; http://n2t.net/addgene:139797 ; RRID:Addgene_139797)
