>Addgene plasmid #139797 | pET19b_STS:P4S | depositor partial sequence | sequence record 298527 | pET19b_STS:P4S sequence 1359 bps
TTAGCCGTATTTAATACTCTGCAACTTTTGCTTGATTTGTTGTAATTTCTGTTCATTTTGTTGCAGTTCC
TCTTCGTTGGATTGAAGCTCGTCCTCTGGCGAGCTGCCGCTGCCATTGGTAACCATCGGAATGCTATGCA
GAACAACGGTTTCAATGGTCAGACCCGGACCAAAACCAAACAGAACACCCCAATCCAGACCTTCACCGGT
GGTTGCACGTTCACCTTTCAGGCTTTTTTTGCGCATTTCATCCAGAATAAACAGAACACATGCGCTGCTC
ATATTACCATATTCGCTCAGAACATGACGGGTTGCTTCCAGTTTCTTTTTGTCCAGGTTCAGTTTTGCTT
CAACTGCATCCAGAATTGCCGGACCACCCGGATGTGCAATCCAAAACAGGCTATTCCAATCGCTAATACC
CAGCGGATCAAATGCCTGGGTCAGACATTTTTCAACATTTTCGCTAATCAGGGTCGGAACATTCGGCCAC
AGATGAAAGGTCAGACCAACTTCACGCAGATTACCTGCAATTGCACCGGCACTATTCGGAATAAAGGTCT
GTGCTGCGCTAACCAGCTGAAACAGCGGACGTTCAATGCTAATATCCGGATCGCTACCAACAATAACTGC
TGCGCTACCATCACCAAACAGTGCCTGACCAACCAGGCTATCCAGTGCATCTTCGCTCGGACCACGAAAG
GTAACAACGGTAATTTCGCTACAAACAACCAGAACACGTGCACCGGCATTATTTTCTGCCAGATCTTTTG
CGGTACGCAGAACGGTGCCACCGGCATAACAACCCTGATGATACAGCATAACACGACGAACGCTCGGTTC
CAGACCCAGCAGATTTGCCAGTTTATAATCTGCACCAGGCATTTCAACACCACTGGTGGTACAAAAAACC
AGATGGGTAATTTTGCTTTTCGGCTGACCCCATTCTTTCAGGGCTTTCAGTGCTGCTTCTTTACCCAGTT
TCGGAACTTCTGCGGTGATAATTTCTTGACGAATATTCAGGCTCGGTGCCATATATGCACCAATATTCGG
ATGTTCTTCCAGCATTTCTTCGGTCAGGTGGATATAGCGTTTTTTGATCATGCTTTTATCGCAGATGCGG
TTAAATTTCTTTTTCAGTGCGGTCATGTGTTCGCTTTTGGTCACTTTAAAGTAATAATCGGCATAATCGC
TCTGATAAACACAATGATCCGGTGTTGCGGTGCCAATTGCCAGAATGGTTGCCGGACCTTTTGCACGCTG
TGCATTACGAAATTCTTCAACGCTTGCCATATGCTTGTCGTCGTCGTCGATATGGCCGCTGCTGTGATGA
TGATGATGATGATGATGATGATGGCCCAT
